>Addgene plasmid #188101 | pCAG-OSF-ATG13 (2-197)-Y118D | addgene full sequence | sequence record 369681 | Addgene NGS Result
GTCGACATTGATTATTGACTAGTTATTAATAGTAATCAATTACGGGGTCATTAGTTCATAGCCCATATAT
GGAGTTCCGCGTTACATAACTTACGGTAAATGGCCCGCCTGGCTGACCGCCCAACGACCCCCGCCCATTG
ACGTCAATAATGACGTATGTTCCCATAGTAACGCCAATAGGGACTTTCCATTGACGTCAATGGGTGGAGT
ATTTACGGTAAACTGCCCACTTGGCAGTACATCAAGTGTATCATATGCCAAGTACGCCCCCTATTGACGT
CAATGACGGTAAATGGCCCGCCTGGCATTATGCCCAGTACATGACCTTATGGGACTTTCCTACTTGGCAG
TACATCTACGTATTAGTCATCGCTATTACCATGGTCGAGGTGAGCCCCACGTTCTGCTTCACTCTCCCCA
TCTCCCCCCCCTCCCCACCCCCAATTTTGTATTTATTTATTTTTTAATTATTTTGTGCAGCGATGGGGGC
GGGGGGGGGGGGGGGGCGCGCCRGGGGGGGSGGGGGGGGGSGRGGGGSGGGGSGGGGSGRGGCGGAGAGG
TGCGGCGGCAGCCAATCAGAGCGGCGCGCTCCGAAAGTTTCCTTTTATGGCGAGGCGGCGGCGGCGGCGG
CCCTATAAAAAGCGAAGCGCGCGGCGGGCGGGAGTCGCTGCGCGCTGCCTTCGCCCCGTGCCCCGCTCCG
CCGCCGCCTCGCGCCGCCCGCCCCGGCTCTGACTGACCGCGTTACTCCCACAGGTGAGCGGGCGGGACGG
CCCTTCTCCTCCGGGCTGTAATTAGCGCTTGGTTTAATGACGGCTTGTTTCTTTTCTGTGGCTGCGTGAA
AGCCTTGAGGGGCTCCGGGAGGGCCCTTTGTGCGGGGGGAGCGGCTCGGGGGGTGCGTGCGTGTGTGTGT
GCGTGGGGAGCGCCGCGTGCGGCTCCGCGCTGCCCGGCGGCTGTGAGCGCTGCGGGCGCGGCGCGGGGCT
TTGTGCGCTCCGCAGTGTGCGCGAGGGGAGCGCGGCCGGGGGCGGTGCCCCGCGGTGCGGGGGGGGCTGC
GAGGGGAACAAAGGCTGCGTGCGGGGTGTGTGCGTGGGGGGGTGAGCAGGGGGTGTGGGCGCGTCGGTCG
GGCTGCAACCCCCCCTGCACCCCCCTCCCCGAGTTGCTGAGCACGGCCCGGCTTCGGGTGCGGGGCTCCG
TACGGGGCGTGGCGCGGGGCTCGCCGTGCCGGGCGGGGGGTGGCGGCAGGTGGGGGTGCCGGGCGGGGCG
GGGCCGCCTCGGGCCGGGGRGGGCTCGGGGGAGGGGCGCGGCGGCCCCCGGAGCGCCGGCGGCTGTCGAG
GCGCGGCGAGCCGCAGCCATTGCCTTTTATGGTAATCGTGCGAGAGGGCGCAGGGACTTCCTTTGTCCCA
AATCTGTGCGGAGCCGAAATCTGGGAGGCGCCGCCGCACCCCCTCTAGCGGGCGCGGGGCGAAGCGGTGC
GGCGCCGGCAGGAAGGAAATGGGCGGGGAGGGCCTTCGTGCGTCGCCGCGCCGCCGTCCCCTTCTCCCTC
TCCAGCCTCGGGGCTGTCCGCGGGGGGACGGCTGCCTTCGGGGGGGACGGGGCAGGGCGGGGTTCGGCTT
CTGGCGTGTGACCGGCGGCTCTAGAGCCTCTGCTAACCATGTTCATGCCTTCTTCTTTTTCCTACAGCTC
CTGGGCAACGTGCTGGTTATTGTGCTGTCTCATCATTTTGGCAAAGAATTCCTCGATCGACGGTATCGAT
GCCACCATGGCTAGCTGGAGCCACCCGCAGTTCGAGAAAGGTGGAGGTGCCCGAGGTGGATCGGGAGGTG
GATCGTGGAGCCACCCGCAGTTCGAAAAAGGATTCGATTACAAGGATGACGATGACAAGGGTACCGAGAC
CGACCTCAACAGCCAGGACCGTAAAGACCTCGACAAGTTCATTAAGTTTTTCGCCCTCAAGACCGTGCAG
GTGATCGTGCAGGCCCGGCTGGGAGAGAAAATCTGCACACGCAGCTCCTCTTCACCCACCGGTTCTGACT
GGTTCAACCTGGCTATTAAGGATATCCCTGAAGTGACTCACGAAGCAAAGAAAGCACTCGCTGGACAGCT
GCCAGCAGTGGGTCGTTCAATGTGTGTCGAGATCTCCCTGAAGACATCTGAAGGAGACTCAATGGAGCTC
GAAATTTGGTGCCTGGAGATGAACGAAAAGTGTGATAAAGAGATCAAAGTGAGCTACACCGTCGATAATC
GTCTGTCCCTGCTCCTGAAATCTCTCCTGGCCATCACTCGGGTGACACCTGCTTACCGCCTCAGTAGGAA
GCAGGGTCATGAATATGTGATTCTGTACAGGATCTATTTCGGCGAGGTCCAGCTCTCCGGACTGGGTGAA
GGCTTTCAGACTGTGCGTGTCGGAACCGTGGGAACTCCAGTCGGCACAATTACCCTCTCTTGCGCATACC
GTATCAATCTGGCCTTCATGTCATAACTCGAGGAATTCACTCCTCAGGTGCAGGCTGCCTATCAGAAGGT
GGTGGCTGGTGTGGCCAATGCCCTGGCTCACAAATACCACTGAGATCTTTTTCCCTCTGCCAAAAATTAT
GGGGACATCATGAAGCCCCTTGAGCATCTGACTTCTGGCTAATAAAGGAAATTTATTTTCATTGCAATAG
TGTGTTGGAATTTTTTGTGTCTCTCACTCGGAAGGACATATGGGAGGGCAAATCATTTAAAACATCAGAA
TGAGTATTTGGTTTAGAGTTTGGCAACATATGCCCATATGCTGGCTGCCATGAACAAAGGTTGGCTATAA
AGAGGTCATCAGTATATGAAACAGCCCCCTGCTGTCCATTCCTTATTCCATAGAAAAGCCTTGACTTGAG
GTTAGATTTTTTTTATATTTTGTTTTGTGTTATTTTTTTCTTTAACATCCCTAAAATTTTCCTTACATGT
TTTACTAGCCAGATTTTTCCTCCTCTCCTGACTACTCCCAGTCATAGCTGTCCCTCTTCTCTTATGGAGA
TCCCTCGACCTGCAGCCCAAGCTTGGCGTAATCATGGTCATAGCTGTTTCCTGTGTGAAATTGTTATCCG
CTCACAATTCCACACAACATACGAGCCGGAAGCATAAAGTGTAAAGCCTGGGGTGCCTAATGAGTGAGCT
AACTCACATTAATTGCGTTGCGCTCACTGCCCGCTTTCCAGTCGGGAAACCTGTCGTGCCAGCGGATCCG
CATCTCAATTAGTCAGCAACCATAGTCCCGCCCCTAACTCCGCCCATCCCGCCCCTAACTCCGCCCAGTT
CCGCCCATTCTCCGCCCCATGGCTGACTAATTTTTTTTATTTATGCAGAGGCCGAGGCCGCCTCGGCCTC
TGAGCTATTCCAGAAGTAGTGAGGAGGCTTTTTTGGAGGCCTAGGCTTTTGCAAAAAGCTAACTTGTTTA
TTGCAGCTTATAATGGTTACAAATAAAGCAATAGCATCACAAATTTCACAAATAAAGCATTTTTTTCACT
GCATTCTAGTTGTGGTTTGTCCAAACTCATCAATGTATCTTATCATGTCTGGATCCGCTGCATTAATGAA
TCGGCCAACGCGCGGGGAGAGGCGGTTTGCGTATTGGGCGCTCTTCCGCTTCCTCGCTCACTGACTCGCT
GCGCTCGGTCGTTCGGCTGCGGCGAGCGGTATCAGCTCACTCAAAGGCGGTAATACGGTTATCCACAGAA
TCAGGGGATAACGCAGGAAAGAACATGTGAGCAAAAGGCCAGCAAAAGGCCAGGAACCGTAAAAAGGCCG
CGTTGCTGGCGTTTTTCCATAGGCTCCGCCCCCCTGACGAGCATCACAAAAATCGACGCTCAAGTCAGAG
GTGGCGAAACCCGACAGGACTATAAAGATACCAGGCGTTTCCCCCTGGAAGCTCCCTCGTGCGCTCTCCT
GTTCCGACCCTGCCGCTTACCGGATACCTGTCCGCCTTTCTCCCTTCGGGAAGCGTGGCGCTTTCTCATA
GCTCACGCTGTAGGTATCTCAGTTCGGTGTAGGTCGTTCGCTCCAAGCTGGGCTGTGTGCACGAACCCCC
CGTTCAGCCCGACCGCTGCGCCTTATCCGGTAACTATCGTCTTGAGTCCAACCCGGTAAGACACGACTTA
TCGCCACTGGCAGCAGCCACTGGTAACAGGATTAGCAGAGCGAGGTATGTAGGCGGTGCTACAGAGTTCT
TGAAGTGGTGGCCTAACTACGGCTACACTAGAAGAACAGTATTTGGTATCTGCGCTCTGCTGAAGCCAGT
TACCTTCGGAAAAAGAGTTGGTAGCTCTTGATCCGGCAAACAAACCACCGCTGGTAGCGGTGGTTTTTTT
GTTTGCAAGCAGCAGATTACGCGCAGAAAAAAAGGATCTCAAGAAGATCCTTTGATCTTTTCTACGGGGT
CTGACGCTCAGTGGAACGAAAACTCACGTTAAGGGATTTTGGTCATGAGATTATCAAAAAGGATCTTCAC
CTAGATCCTTTTAAATTAAAAATGAAGTTTTAAATCAATCTAAAGTATATATGAGTAAACTTGGTCTGAC
AGTTACCAATGCTTAATCAGTGAGGCACCTATCTCAGCGATCTGTCTATTTCGTTCATCCATAGTTGCCT
GACTCCCCGTCGTGTAGATAACTACGATACGGGAGGGCTTACCATCTGGCCCCAGTGCTGCAATGATACC
GCGAGACCCACGCTCACCGGCTCCAGATTTATCAGCAATAAACCAGCCAGCCGGAAGGGCCGAGCGCAGA
AGTGGTCCTGCAACTTTATCCGCCTCCATCCAGTCTATTAATTGTTGCCGGGAAGCTAGAGTAAGTAGTT
CGCCAGTTAATAGTTTGCGCAACGTTGTTGCCATTGCTACAGGCATCGTGGTGTCACGCTCGTCGTTTGG
TATGGCTTCATTCAGCTCCGGTTCCCAACGATCAAGGCGAGTTACATGATCCCCCATGTTGTGCAAAAAA
GCGGTTAGCTCCTTCGGTCCTCCGATCGTTGTCAGAAGTAAGTTGGCCGCAGTGTTATCACTCATGGTTA
TGGCAGCACTGCATAATTCTCTTACTGTCATGCCATCCGTAAGATGCTTTTCTGTGACTGGTGAGTACTC
AACCAAGTCATTCTGAGAATAGTGTATGCGGCGACCGAGTTGCTCTTGCCCGGCGTCAATACGGGATAAT
ACCGCGCCACATAGCAGAACTTTAAAAGTGCTCATCATTGGAAAACGTTCTTCGGGGCGAAAACTCTCAA
GGATCTTACCGCTGTTGAGATCCAGTTCGATGTAACCCACTCGTGCACCCAACTGATCTTCAGCATCTTT
TACTTTCACCAGCGTTTCTGGGTGAGCAAAAACAGGAAGGCAAAATGCCGCAAAAAAGGGAATAAGGGCG
ACACGGAAATGTTGAATACTCATACTCTTCCTTTTTCAATATTATTGAAGCATTTATCAGGGTTATTGTC
TCATGAGCGGATACATATTTGAATGTATTTAGAAAAATAAACAAATAGGGGTTCCGCGCACATTTCCCCG
AAAAGTGCCACCTGG
Features (pLannotate 1.2.2; 21 found; start..end, strand, type, name):
      4..383     +  enhancer       CMV enhancer: human cytomegalovirus immediate early enhancer
    385..660     +  promoter       chicken β-actin promoter: No description available
    661..1677    +  intron         chimeric intron: chimera between introns from chicken β-actin and rabbit β-globin
   1675..1731    +  CDS            HBB (fragment): HBB_LEPEU - Experimental evidence at protein level: Swiss-Prot protein existence level 1. Involved in oxygen transport from the lung to the various peripheral tissues. From Lepus europaeus (European hare).
   1766..1785    +  CDS            Strep-Tag II (fragment): peptide that binds Strep-Tactin®, an engineered form of streptavidin
   1826..1848    +  CDS            Strep-Tag II (fragment): peptide that binds Strep-Tactin®, an engineered form of streptavidin
   1856..1879    +  CDS            FLAG: FLAG® epitope tag, followed by an enterokinase cleavage site
   1886..2473    +  CDS            ATG13 (fragment): ATG13_HUMAN - Also known as KIAA0652. Experimental evidence at protein level: Swiss-Prot protein existence level 1. Autophagy factor required for autophagosome formation and mitophagy. Target of the TOR kinase signaling pathway that regulates autophagy through the control of the phosphorylation status of ATG13 and ULK1, and the regulation of the ATG13-ULK1-RB1CC1 complex. Through its regulation of ULK1 activity, plays a role in the regulation of the kinase activity of mTORC1 and cell proliferation. From Homo sapiens (Human).
   2483..2560    +  CDS            HBB (fragment): HBB_PONPY - Experimental evidence at transcript level: Swiss-Prot protein existence level 2. Involved in oxygen transport from the lung to the various peripheral tissues. From Pongo pygmaeus (Bornean orangutan).
   2631..2686    +  polyA_signal   β-globin poly(A) signal: rabbit β-globin polyadenylation signal (Gil and Proudfoot, 1987)
   3071..3087    -  protein_bind   lac operator: The lac repressor binds to the lac operator to inhibit transcription in E. coli. This inhibition can be relieved by adding lactose or isopropyl-β-D-thiogalactopyranoside (IPTG). lac repressor encoded by lacI
   3095..3125    -  promoter       lac promoter: promoter for the E. coli lac operon
   3140..3161    -  protein_bind   CAP binding site: CAP binding activates transcription in the presence of cAMP. E. coli catabolite activator protein
   3174..3213    -  CDS            lacI (fragment): lac repressor; lacI; The lac repressor binds to the lac operator to inhibit transcription in E. coli. This inhibition can be relieved by adding lactose or isopropyl-β-D-thiogalactopyranoside (IPTG).
   3220..3242    +  promoter       SV40 promoter (fragment): SV40 enhancer and early promoter
   3266..3401    +  rep_origin     SV40 ori: SV40 origin of replication
   3421..3555    +  polyA_signal   SV40 poly(A) signal: SV40 polyadenylation signal
   3557..3611    -  CDS            lacI (fragment): lac repressor; lacI; The lac repressor binds to the lac operator to inhibit transcription in E. coli. This inhibition can be relieved by adding lactose or isopropyl-β-D-thiogalactopyranoside (IPTG).
   3794..4382    -  rep_origin     ori: high-copy-number ColE1/pMB1/pBR322/pUC origin of replication
   4553..5413    -  CDS            AmpR: β-lactamase; bla; confers resistance to ampicillin, carbenicillin, and related antibiotics
   5414..5518    -  promoter       AmpR promoter: bla
