[The description below was written by a language model from this plasmid's Addgene catalogue record and pLannotate feature annotations shown in this document.]
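Description:
pCAG-OSF-ATG13 (2-197)-Y118D is a 5.5 kb mammalian expression plasmid built on the pCAG backbone. It produces an N-terminally tagged fragment of human ATG13, residues 2-197, which correspond to the HORMA domain, carrying a Y118D point mutation. In bacteria it is maintained as a high-copy plasmid through a ColE1/pUC-type origin and is selected with ampicillin via the β-lactamase gene and its native promoter. Leftover lac promoter/operator and lacI fragments are backbone remnants with no evident role in the design.

The catalogue lists the promoter as CMV. The feature table, however, shows the full composite CAG arrangement: the CMV immediate-early enhancer, then the chicken β-actin promoter, then a chimeric chicken β-actin/rabbit β-globin intron. This combination drives strong constitutive transcription in many mammalian cell types. Downstream lies the open reading frame, made up of two Strep-Tag II sequences and a FLAG epitope (the "OSF" tag) fused in frame to the ATG13 fragment and ended by a stop codon. The insert was cloned between KpnI and XhoI sites. Short β-globin-derived segments flank the cassette, and a rabbit β-globin polyadenylation signal terminates the transcript. An SV40 origin with a partial SV40 promoter and an SV40 poly(A) signal is also present; the origin can support episomal replication in cells expressing large T antigen.

The twin Strep tag allows affinity capture on Strep-Tactin resin, and FLAG supports detection or immunoprecipitation, so the construct is suited to purification and pull-down of the mutant HORMA domain from mammalian cells. The associated work concerns ATG9A recruitment to the ULK1 complex during mitophagy initiation. The record does not state the specific effect of the Y118D substitution.
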