Addgene plasmid #188101: pCAG-OSF-ATG13 (2-197)-Y118D
Purpose: Expresses human ATG13 HORMA Y118D mutant in mammalian cells
Depositing lab: James Hurley. Depositing organization: University of California, Berkeley. Publication: Structural basis for ATG9A recruitment to the ULK1 complex in mitophagy initiation. Ren X, Nguyen TN, Lam WK, Buffalo CZ, Lazarou M, Yokom AL, Hurley JH. Sci Adv. 2023 Feb 15;9(7):eadg2997. doi: 10.1126/sciadv.adg2997. Epub 2023 Feb 15. PubMed 36791199.
Backbone
  Vector backbone: pCAG
  Vector type: Mammalian Expression
Growth in bacteria
  Bacterial resistance: Ampicillin, 100 μg/mL
  Growth temperature: 37°C
  Growth strain: DH5alpha
  Copy number: High Copy
Gene/Insert
  Gene/Insert name: ATG13 (alt name: Strep-strep-Flag-ATG13 (2-197)-Y118D-stop)
  Species: H. sapiens (human)
  Mutation: ATG13 (2-197)-Y118D
  Entrez Gene: ATG13 (a.k.a. KIAA0652, PARATARG8)
  Promoter: CMV
  Tag / fusion protein: strep-strep-Flag tag (N terminal on insert)
  Cloning method: Restriction Enzyme; 5′ cloning site KpnI (unknown if destroyed); 3′ cloning site XhoI (unknown if destroyed)
  Sequencing primers: 5′ ccgctttctggtatgccgtgcg; 3′ gagccagggcattggccacac
Terms and licenses: Academic/Nonprofit Terms; Industry Terms: Not Available to Industry
How to cite: pCAG-OSF-ATG13 (2-197)-Y118D was a gift from James Hurley (Addgene plasmid # 188101 ; http://n2t.net/addgene:188101 ; RRID:Addgene_188101)
