>Addgene plasmid #188101 | pCAG-OSF-ATG13 (2-197)-Y118D | depositor partial sequence | sequence record 364963 | ATG13 (2-197)-Y118D (kpnI/xhoI)
GAGACCGACCTCAACAGCCAGGACCGTAAAGACCTCGACAAGTTCATTAAGTTTTTCGCCCTCAAGACCG
TGCAGGTGATCGTGCAGGCCCGGCTGGGAGAGAAAATCTGCACACGCAGCTCCTCTTCACCCACCGGTTC
TGACTGGTTCAACCTGGCTATTAAGGATATCCCTGAAGTGACTCACGAAGCAAAGAAAGCACTCGCTGGA
CAGCTGCCAGCAGTGGGTCGTTCAATGTGTGTCGAGATCTCCCTGAAGACATCTGAAGGAGACTCAATGG
AGCTCGAAATTTGGTGCCTGGAGATGAACGAAAAGTGTGATAAAGAGATCAAAGTGAGCTACACCGTCGA
TAATCGTCTGTCCCTGCTCCTGAAATCTCTCCTGGCCATCACTCGGGTGACACCTGCTTACCGCCTCAGT
AGGAAGCAGGGTCATGAATATGTGATTCTGTACAGGATCTATTTCGGCGAGGTCCAGCTCTCCGGACTGG
GTGAAGGCTTTCAGACTGTGCGTGTCGGTACCGTGGGAACTCCAGTCGGCACAATTACCCTCTCTTGCGC
ATACCGTATCAATCTGGCCTTCATGTCATAA
